Addgene plasmid #117159: pALPS puro miR30-IRF9
Purpose: Target site AATTATCACAAAGAGGACAGG
Depositing lab: Jeremy Luban. Depositing organization: University of Massachusetts, Worcester. Publication: Intron-containing RNA from the HIV-1 provirus activates type I interferon and inflammatory cytokines. McCauley SM, Kim K, Nowosielska A, Dauphin A, Yurkovetskiy L, Diehl WE, Luban J. Nat Commun. 2018 Dec 13;9(1):5305. doi: 10.1038/s41467-018-07753-2. PubMed 30546110.
Backbone
  Vector backbone: pALPS
  Vector type: Lentiviral
  Selectable markers: Puromycin
Growth in bacteria
  Bacterial resistance: Ampicillin, 100 μg/mL
  Growth temperature: 30°C
  Growth strain: NEB Stable
  Copy number: High Copy
Gene/Insert
  Gene/Insert name: shRNA targeting miR30
  gRNA/shRNA sequence: AATTATCACAAAGAGGACAGG
  Cloning method: Restriction Enzyme; 5′ cloning site Unknown (unknown if destroyed); 3′ cloning site Unknown (unknown if destroyed)
Terms and licenses: Academic/Nonprofit Terms; Industry Terms: Not Available to Industry
How to cite: pALPS puro miR30-IRF9 was a gift from Jeremy Luban (Addgene plasmid # 117159 ; http://n2t.net/addgene:117159 ; RRID:Addgene_117159)
