[The description below was written by a language model from this plasmid's Addgene catalogue record and pLannotate feature annotations shown in this document.]
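Description:
pALPS puro miR30-IRF9 is an HIV-1-based lentiviral transfer vector built on the pALPS backbone and designed for stable, puromycin-selectable knockdown in mammalian cells. In bacteria it is maintained through a high-copy ColE1/pUC-type origin and an ampicillin resistance gene (β-lactamase with its own promoter). A CMV enhancer/promoter sits directly upstream of a truncated 5' LTR, an arrangement that drives transcription of the viral genomic RNA in packaging cells without dependence on Tat. This is followed by the standard cis-acting elements: the Ψ packaging signal with an adjoining gag fragment, the Rev response element for Rev-dependent nuclear export, and the cPPT/CTS. A second truncated LTR closes the proviral unit. An SV40 enhancer/early promoter is also annotated in the backbone outside the LTR-flanked region; the record does not indicate what it drives.

The internal expression cassette uses the spleen focus-forming virus (SFFV) LTR promoter to transcribe the puromycin N-acetyltransferase gene (pac). Downstream of it the feature table detects a fragment of miR-30a 3' flanking sequence. This fits a microRNA-embedded shRNA placed in the 3' portion of the same Pol II transcript, so that selection marker and knockdown hairpin are expressed together, although the hairpin itself is not annotated. The catalogue lists the insert as an "shRNA targeting miR30", but the plasmid name and the supplied 21-nt target site suggest that miR30 is the scaffold and IRF9 the likely target; the species of the target is not stated. The associated publication concerns innate immune activation, including type I interferon induction, by HIV-1 proviral RNA, a setting in which knockdown of an interferon signalling component would be used.
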