Features (pLannotate 1.2.2; 18 found; start..end, strand, type, name):
      1..380     +  enhancer       CMV enhancer: human cytomegalovirus immediate early enhancer
    381..580     +  promoter       CMV promoter: human cytomegalovirus (CMV) immediate early promoter
    598..778     +  LTR            5' LTR (truncated): truncated 5' long terminal repeat (LTR) from HIV-1
    825..950     +  misc_feature   HIV-1 Ψ: packaging signal of human immunodeficiency virus type 1
    934..1272    +  CDS            HIV-1 gag (fragment): gag protein from human immunodeficiency virus 1; gag
   1447..1680    +  misc_feature   RRE: The Rev response element (RRE) of HIV-1 allows for Rev-dependent mRNA export from the nucleus to the cytoplasm.
   2057..2157    +  CDS            Rev (fragment): human immunodeficiency virus 1 (HIV-1) Rev protein; rev; enhances nuclear export of unspliced and incompletely spliced viral mRNAs
   2207..2324    +  misc_feature   cPPT/CTS: central polypurine tract and central termination sequence of HIV-1
   2461..2868    +  promoter       SFFV promoter: spleen focus-forming virus long terminal repeat (LTR) promoter
   2889..3485    +  CDS            pac: PUAC_STRAD - Protein predicted: Swiss-Prot protein existence level 4. Detoxification of puromycin. From Streptomyces alboniger.
   3736..3761    +  ncRNA          3' miR-30a (fragment): sequence downstream of the 71-nt precursor of the human miR-30a microRNA (Zeng et al., 2002) miRNA
   3791..3810    +  misc_feature   cPPT/CTS (fragment): central polypurine tract and central termination sequence of HIV-1
   3842..4022    +  LTR            5' LTR (truncated): truncated 5' long terminal repeat (LTR) from HIV-1
   4093..4681    -  rep_origin     ori: high-copy-number ColE1/pMB1/pBR322/pUC origin of replication
   4852..5712    -  CDS            AmpR: β-lactamase; bla; confers resistance to ampicillin, carbenicillin, and related antibiotics
   5713..5817    -  promoter       AmpR promoter: bla
   5876..5928    -  misc_feature   bom (fragment): basis of mobility region from pBR322
   6090..6419    +  promoter       SV40 promoter: SV40 enhancer and early promoter
>Addgene plasmid #117159 | pALPS puro miR30-IRF9 | addgene full sequence | sequence record 226320 | Addgene NGS Result
GACATTGATTATTGACTAGTTATTAATAGTAATCAATTACGGGGTCATTAGTTCATAGCCCATATATGGA
GTTCCGCGTTACATAACTTACGGTAAATGGCCCGCCTGGCTGACCGCCCAACGACCCCCGCCCATTGACG
TCAATAATGACGTATGTTCCCATAGTAACGCCAATAGGGACTTTCCATTGACGTCAATGGGTGGAGTATT
TACGGTAAACTGCCCACTTGGCAGTACATCAAGTGTATCATATGCCAAGTACGCCCCCTATTGACGTCAA
TGACGGTAAATGGCCCGCCTGGCATTATGCCCAGTACATGACCTTATGGGACTTTCCTACTTGGCAGTAC
ATCTACGTATTAGTCATCGCTATTACCATGGTGATGCGGTTTTGGCAGTACATCAATGGGCGTGGATAGC
GGTTTGACTCACGGGGATTTCCAAGTCTCCACCCCATTGACGTCAATGGGAGTTTGTTTTGGCACCAAAA
TCAACGGGACTTTCCAAAATGTCGTAACAACTCCGCCCCATTGACGCAAATGGGCGGTAGGCGTGTACGG
TGGGAGGTCTATATAAGCAGCGCGTTTTGCCTGTACTGGGTCTCTCTGGTTAGACCAGATCTGAGCCTGG
GAGCTCTCTGGCTAACTAGGGAACCCACTGCTTAAGCCTCAATAAAGCTTGCCTTGAGTGCTTCAAGTAG
TGTGTGCCCGTCTGTTGTGTGACTCTGGTAACTAGAGATCCCTCAGACCCTTTTAGTCAGTGTGGAAAAT
CTCTAGCAGTGGCGCCCGAACAGGGACTTGAAAGCGAAAGGGAAACCAGAGGAGCTCTCTCGACGCAGGA
CTCGGCTTGCTGAAGCGCGCACGGCAAGAGGCGAGGGGCGGCGACTGGTGAGTACGCCAAAAATTTTGAC
TAGCGGAGGCTAGAAGGAGAGAGATGGGTGCGAGAGCGTCAGTATTAAGCGGGGGAGAATTAGATCGCGA
TGGGAAAAAATTCGGTTAAGGCCAGGGGGAAAGAAAAAATATAAATTAAAACATATAGTATGGGCAAGCA
GGGAGCTAGAACGATTCGCAGTTAATCCTGGCCTGTTAGAAACATCAGAAGGCTGTAGACAAATACTGGG
ACAGCTACAACCATCCCTTCAGACAGGATCAGAAGAACTTAGATCATTATATAATACAGTAGCAACCCTC
TATTGTGTGCATCAAAGGATAGAGATAAAAGACACCAAGGAAGCTTTAGACAAGATAGAGGAAGAGCAAA
ACAAAAGTAAGACCACCGCACAGCAAGCGGCCGGCCGCTGATCTTCAGACCTGGAGGAGGAGATATGAGG
GACAATTGGAGAAGTGAATTATATAAATATAAAGTAGTAAAAATTGAACCATTAGGAGTAGCACCCACCA
AGGCAAAGAGAAGAGTGGTGCAGAGAGAAAAAAGAGCAGTGGGAATAGGAGCTTTGTTCCTTGGGTTCTT
GGGAGCAGCAGGAAGCACTATGGGCGCAGCGTCAATGACGCTGACGGTACAGGCCAGACAATTATTGTCT
GGTATAGTGCAGCAGCAGAACAATTTGCTGAGGGCTATTGAGGCGCAACAGCATCTGTTGCAACTCACAG
TCTGGGGCATCAAGCAGCTCCAGGCAAGAATCCTGGCTGTGGAAAGATACCTAAAGGATCAACAGCTCCT
GGGGATTTGGGGTTGCTCTGGAAAACTCATTTGCACCACTGCTGTGCCTTGGAATGCTAGTTGGAGTAAT
AAATCTCTGGAACAGATTTGGAATCACACGACCTGGATGGAGTGGGACAGAGAAATTAACAATTACACAA
GCTTAATACACTCCTTAATTGAAGAATCGCAAAACCAGCAAGAAAAGAATGAACAAGAATTATTGGAATT
AGATAAATGGGCAAGTTTGTGGAATTGGTTTAACATAACAAATTGGCTGTGGTATATAAAATTATTCATA
ATGATAGTAGGAGGCTTGGTAGGTTTAAGAATAGTTTTTGCTGTACTTTCTATAGTGAATAGAGTTAGGC
AGGGATATTCACCATTATCGTTTCAGACCCACCTCCCAACCCCGAGGGGACCCGACAGGCCCGAAGGAAT
AGAAGAAGAAGGTGGAGAGAGAGACAGAGACAGATCCATTCGATTAGTGAACGGATCGGCACTGCGTGCG
CCAATTCTGCAGACAAATGGCAGTATTCATCCACAATTTTAAAAGAAAAGGGGGGATTGGGGGGTACAGT
GCAGGGGAAAGAATAGTAGACATAATAGCAACAGACATACAAACTAAAGAATTACAAAAACAAATTACAA
AAATTCAAAATTTTCGGGTTTATTACAGGGACAGCAGAGATCCAGTTTGGTTAATTAACTGCAGCCCCGA
TAAAATAAAAGATTTTATTTAGTCTCCAGAAAAAGGGGGGAATGAAAGACCCCACCTGTAGGTTTGGCAA
GCTAGCTGCAGTAACGCCATTTTGCAAGGCATGGAAAAATACCAAACCAAGAATAGAGAAGTTCAGATCA
AGGGCGGGTACATGAAAATAGCTAACGTTGGGCCAAACAGGATATCTGCGGTGAGCAGTTTCGGCCCCGG
CCCGGGGCCAAGAACAGATGGTCACCGCAGTTTCGGCCCCGGCCCGAGGCCAAGAACAGATGGTCCCCAG
ATATGGCCCAACCCTCAGCAGTTTCTTAAGACCCATCAGATGTTTCCAGGCTCCCCCAAGGACCTGAAAT
GACCCTGCGCCTTATTTGAATTAACCAATCAGCCTGCTTCTCGCTTCTGTTCGCGCGCTTCTGCTTCCCG
AGCTCTATAAAAGAGCTCACAACCCCTCACTCGGCGCGCCAGTCCTCCGACAGACTGAGTCGCCCGGGGG
TCTAGAACGCGTGCCGCCATGACCGAATACAAACCTACCGTGAGGCTGGCTACAAGAGATGATGTCCCAA
GGGCTGTGAGAACACTGGCCGCCGCTTTTGCCGATTACCCTGCCACACGCCACACTGTGGACCCAGATCG
GCATATCGAGAGAGTGACTGAGCTGCAGGAACTGTTCCTGACCCGAGTGGGCCTGGACATTGGGAAGGTC
TGGGTCGCAGACGATGGAGCAGCTGTGGCTGTCTGGACCACACCAGAGAGCGTGGAAGCCGGAGCTGTCT
TTGCAGAGATCGGCCCTAGAATGGCAGAACTGAGCGGCTCCAGGCTGGCAGCACAGCAGCAGATGGAGGG
ACTGCTGGCCCCACACAGGCCTAAGGAACCAGCATGGTTCCTGGCTACCGTGGGGGTCTCTCCTGACCAT
CAGGGCAAAGGACTGGGAAGTGCTGTGGTCCTGCCAGGAGTGGAGGCTGCAGAACGAGCTGGAGTCCCTG
CATTTCTGGAGACCTCTGCTCCACGAAACCTGCCCTTCTATGAACGGCTGGGCTTTACTGTGACCGCAGA
TGTGGAGGTCCCCGAAGGACCTAGGACCTGGTGCATGACACGCAAACCCGGCGCCTGAGCGATCGCCGCG
GCCGCAAGCCTTGTTAAGTGCTCGCTTCGGCAGCACATATACTATGTTTGAATGAGGCTTCAGTACTTTA
CAGAATCGTTGCCTGCACATCTTGGAAACACTTGCTGGGATTACGACTTCTTAACCCAACAGAAGGCTCG
AGAAGGTATATTGCTGTTGACAGTGAGCGCCCTGTCCTCTTTGTGATAATTTAGTGAAGCCACAGATGTA
AATTATCACAAAGAGGACAGGTTGCCTACTGCCTCGGACTTCAAGGGGCTAGAATTCGGCAGCTGTAGAT
CTTAGCCACTTTTTAAAAGAAAAGGGGGGACTGGAAGGGCTAACTGCATCCGGACTGTACTGGGTCTCTC
TGGTTAGACCAGATCTGAGCCTGGGAGCTCTCTGGCTAACTAGGGAACCCACTGCTTAAGCCTCAATAAA
GCTTGCCTTGAGTGCTTCAAGTAGTGTGTGCCCGTCTGTTGTGTGACTCTGGTAACTAGAGATCCCTCAG
ACCCTTTTAGTCAGTGTGGAAAATCTCTAGCAGGGCCCGTTTCATGTGAGCAAAAGGCCAGCAAAAGGCC
AGGAACCGTAAAAAGGCCGCGTTGCTGGCGTTTTTCCATAGGCTCCGCCCCCCTGACGAGCATCACAAAA
ATCGACGCTCAAGTCAGAGGTGGCGAAACCCGACAGGACTATAAAGATACCAGGCGTTTCCCCCTGGAAG
CTCCCTCGTGCGCTCTCCTGTTCCGACCCTGCCGCTTACCGGATACCTGTCCGCCTTTCTCCCTTCGGGA
AGCGTGGCGCTTTCTCATAGCTCACGCTGTAGGTATCTCAGTTCGGTGTAGGTCGTTCGCTCCAAGCTGG
GCTGTGTGCACGAACCCCCCGTTCAGCCCGACCGCTGCGCCTTATCCGGTAACTATCGTCTTGAGTCCAA
CCCGGTAAGACACGACTTATCGCCACTGGCAGCAGCCACTGGTAACAGGATTAGCAGAGCGAGGTATGTA
GGCGGTGCTACAGAGTTCTTGAAGTGGTGGCCTAACTACGGCTACACTAGAAGAACAGTATTTGGTATCT
GCGCTCTGCTGAAGCCAGTTACCTTCGGAAAAAGAGTTGGTAGCTCTTGATCCGGCAAACAAACCACCGC
TGGTAGCGGTGGTTTTTTTGTTTGCAAGCAGCAGATTACGCGCAGAAAAAAAGGATCTCAAGAAGATCCT
TTGATCTTTTCTACGGGGTCTGACGCTCAGTGGAACGAAAACTCACGTTAAGGGATTTTGGTCATGAGAT
TATCAAAAAGGATCTTCACCTAGATCCTTTTAAATTAAAAATGAAGTTTTAAATCAATCTAAAGTATATA
TGAGTAAACTTGGTCTGACAGTTACCAATGCTTAATCAGTGAGGCACCTATCTCAGCGATCTGTCTATTT
CGTTCATCCATAGTTGCCTGACTCCCCGTCGTGTAGATAACTACGATACGGGAGGGCTTACCATCTGGCC
CCAGTGCTGCAATGATACCGCGAGACCCACGCTCACCGGCTCCAGATTTATCAGCAATAAACCAGCCAGC
CGGAAGGGCCGAGCGCAGAAGTGGTCCTGCAACTTTATCCGCCTCCATCCAGTCTATTAATTGTTGCCGG
GAAGCTAGAGTAAGTAGTTCGCCAGTTAATAGTTTGCGCAACGTTGTTGCCATTGCTACAGGCATCGTGG
TGTCACGCTCGTCGTTTGGTATGGCTTCATTCAGCTCCGGTTCCCAACGATCAAGGCGAGTTACATGATC
CCCCATGTTGTGCAAAAAAGCGGTTAGCTCCTTCGGTCCTCCGATCGTTGTCAGAAGTAAGTTGGCCGCA
GTGTTATCACTCATGGTTATGGCAGCACTGCATAATTCTCTTACTGTCATGCCATCCGTAAGATGCTTTT
CTGTGACTGGTGAGTACTCAACCAAGTCATTCTGAGAATAGTGTATGCGGCGACCGAGTTGCTCTTGCCC
GGCGTCAATACGGGATAATACCGCGCCACATAGCAGAACTTTAAAAGTGCTCATCATTGGAAAACGTTCT
TCGGGGCGAAAACTCTCAAGGATCTTACCGCTGTTGAGATCCAGTTCGATGTAACCCACTCGTGCACCCA
ACTGATCTTCAGCATCTTTTACTTTCACCAGCGTTTCTGGGTGAGCAAAAACAGGAAGGCAAAATGCCGC
AAAAAAGGGAATAAGGGCGACACGGAAATGTTGAATACTCATACTCTTCCTTTTTCAATATTATTGAAGC
ATTTATCAGGGTTATTGTCTCATGAGCGGATACATATTTGAATGTATTTAGAAAAATAAACAAATAGGGG
TTCCGCGCACATTTCCCCGAAAAGTGCCACCTGACGTCGACGGATCGGGAGATCTCCCGATCCCCTATGG
TGCACTCTCAGTACAATCTGCTCTGATGCCGCATAGTTAAGCCAGTATCTGCTCCCTGCTTGTGTGTTGG
AGGTCGCTGAGTAGTGCGCGAGCAAAATTTAAGCTACAACAAGGCAAGGCTTGACCGACAATTGCATGAA
GAATCTGCTTAGGGTTAGGCGTTTTGCGCTGCTTCGCGATGTACGGGCCAGATATACGCGCTGTGGAATG
TGTGTCAGTTAGGGTGTGGAAAGTCCCCAGGCTCCCCAGCAGGCAGAAGTATGCAAAGCATGCATCTCAA
TTAGTCAGCAACCAGGTGTGGAAAGTCCCCAGGCTCCCCAGCAGGCAGAAGTATGCAAAGCATGCATCTC
AATTAGTCAGCAACCATAGTCCCGCCCCTAACTCCGCCCATCCCGCCCCTAACTCCGCCCAGTTCCGCCC
ATTCTCCGCCCCATGGCTGACTAATTTTTTTTATTTATGCAGAGGCCGAGGCCGCCTCTGCCTCTGAGCT
ATTCCAGAAGTAGTGAGGAGGCTTTTTTGGAGGCCTAGGCTTTTGCAAAAAGCTCGCGTT
